>Addgene plasmid #244821 | pKMW124_dCas9 | addgene full sequence | sequence record 486581 | Addgene NGS Result
CATGTTTAGCGCGTGCGCCAATTCTGCAGACAAATGGCTCTAGAGGTACCCGTTACATAACTTACGGTAA
ATGGCCCGCCTGGCTGACCGCCCAACGACCCCCGCCCATTGACGTCAATAGTAACGCCAATAGGGACTTT
CCATTGACGTCAATGGGTGGAGTATTTACGGTAAACTGCCCACTTGGCAGTACATCAAGTGTATCATATG
CCAAGTACGCCCCCTATTGACGTCAATGACGGTAAATGGCCCGCCTGGCATTGTGCCCAGTACATGACCT
TATGGGACTTTCCTACTTGGCAGTACATCTACGTATTAGTCATCGCTATTACCATGGTCGAGGTGAGCCC
CACGTTCTGCTTCACTCTCCCCATCTCCCCCCCCTCCCCACCCCCAATTTTGTATTTATTTATTTTTTAA
TTATTTTGTGCAGCGATGGGGGCGGGGGGGGGGGGGGGGCGCGCGCCRGGGGGGGSGGGGSGGGGSGGGG
GGSGGGGSGGGGSGRGGCGGAGAGGTGCGGCGGCAGCCAATCAGAGCGGCGCGCTCCGAAAGTTTCCTTT
TATGGCGAGGCGGCGGCGGCGGCGGCCCTATAAAAAGCGAAGCGCGCGGCGGGCGGGAGTCGCTGCGCGC
TGCCTTCGCCCCGTGCCCCGCTCCGCCGCCGCCTCGCGCCGCCCGCCCCGGCTCTGACTGACCGCGTTAC
TCCCACAGGTGAGCGGGCGGGACGGCCCTTCTCCTCCGGGCTGTAATTAGCTGAGCAAGAGGTAAGGGTT
TAAGGGATGGTTGGTTGGTGGGGTATTAATGTTTAATTACCTGGAGCACCTGCCTGAAATCACTTTTTTT
CAGGTTGGACCGGTGCCACCATGGACTATAAGGACCACGACGGAGACTACAAGGATCATGATATTGATTA
CAAAGACGATGACGATAAGATGGCCCCAAAGAAGAAGCGGAAGGTCGGTATCCACGGAGTCCCAGCAGCC
GACAAGAAGTACAGCATCGGCCTGGCCATCGGCACCAACTCTGTGGGCTGGGCCGTGATCACCGACGAGT
ACAAGGTGCCCAGCAAGAAATTCAAGGTGCTGGGCAACACCGACCGGCACAGCATCAAGAAGAACCTGAT
CGGAGCCCTGCTGTTCGACAGCGGCGAAACAGCCGAGGCCACCCGGCTGAAGAGAACCGCCAGAAGAAGA
TACACCAGACGGAAGAACCGGATCTGCTATCTGCAAGAGATCTTCAGCAACGAGATGGCCAAGGTGGACG
ACAGCTTCTTCCACAGACTGGAAGAGTCCTTCCTGGTGGAAGAGGATAAGAAGCACGAGCGGCACCCCAT
CTTCGGCAACATCGTGGACGAGGTGGCCTACCACGAGAAGTACCCCACCATCTACCACCTGAGAAAGAAA
CTGGTGGACAGCACCGACAAGGCCGACCTGCGGCTGATCTATCTGGCCCTGGCCCACATGATCAAGTTCC
GGGGCCACTTCCTGATCGAGGGCGACCTGAACCCCGACAACAGCGACGTGGACAAGCTGTTCATCCAGCT
GGTGCAGACCTACAACCAGCTGTTCGAGGAAAACCCCATCAACGCCAGCGGCGTGGACGCCAAGGCCATC
CTGTCTGCCAGACTGAGCAAGAGCAGACGGCTGGAAAATCTGATCGCCCAGCTGCCCGGCGAGAAGAAGA
ATGGCCTGTTCGGAAACCTGATTGCCCTGAGCCTGGGCCTGACCCCCAACTTCAAGAGCAACTTCGACCT
GGCCGAGGATGCCAAACTGCAGCTGAGCAAGGACACCTACGACGACGACCTGGACAACCTGCTGGCCCAG
ATCGGCGACCAGTACGCCGACCTGTTTCTGGCCGCCAAGAACCTGTCCGACGCCATCCTGCTGAGCGACA
TCCTGAGAGTGAACACCGAGATCACCAAGGCCCCCCTGAGCGCCTCTATGATCAAGAGATACGACGAGCA
CCACCAGGACCTGACCCTGCTGAAAGCTCTCGTGCGGCAGCAGCTGCCTGAGAAGTACAAAGAGATTTTC
TTCGACCAGAGCAAGAACGGCTACGCCGGCTACATTGACGGCGGAGCCAGCCAGGAAGAGTTCTACAAGT
TCATCAAGCCCATCCTGGAAAAGATGGACGGCACCGAGGAACTGCTCGTGAAGCTGAACAGAGAGGACCT
GCTGCGGAAGCAGCGGACCTTCGACAACGGCAGCATCCCCCACCAGATCCACCTGGGAGAGCTGCACGCC
ATTCTGCGGCGGCAGGAAGATTTTTACCCATTCCTGAAGGACAACCGGGAAAAGATCGAGAAGATCCTGA
CCTTCCGCATCCCCTACTACGTGGGCCCTCTGGCCAGGGGAAACAGCAGATTCGCCTGGATGACCAGAAA
GAGCGAGGAAACCATCACCCCCTGGAACTTCGAGGAAGTGGTGGACAAGGGCGCTTCCGCCCAGAGCTTC
ATCGAGCGGATGACCAACTTCGATAAGAACCTGCCCAACGAGAAGGTGCTGCCCAAGCACAGCCTGCTGT
ACGAGTACTTCACCGTGTATAACGAGCTGACCAAAGTGAAATACGTGACCGAGGGAATGAGAAAGCCCGC
CTTCCTGAGCGGCGAGCAGAAAAAGGCCATCGTGGACCTGCTGTTCAAGACCAACCGGAAAGTGACCGTG
AAGCAGCTGAAAGAGGACTACTTCAAGAAAATCGAGTGCTTCGACTCCGTGGAAATCTCCGGCGTGGAAG
ATCGGTTCAACGCCTCCCTGGGCACATACCACGATCTGCTGAAAATTATCAAGGACAAGGACTTCCTGGA
CAATGAGGAAAACGAGGACATTCTGGAAGATATCGTGCTGACCCTGACACTGTTTGAGGACAGAGAGATG
ATCGAGGAACGGCTGAAAACCTATGCCCACCTGTTCGACGACAAAGTGATGAAGCAGCTGAAGCGGCGGA
GATACACCGGCTGGGGCAGGCTGAGCCGGAAGCTGATCAACGGCATCCGGGACAAGCAGTCCGGCAAGAC
AATCCTGGATTTCCTGAAGTCCGACGGCTTCGCCAACAGAAACTTCATGCAGCTGATCCACGACGACAGC
CTGACCTTTAAAGAGGACATCCAGAAAGCCCAGGTGTCCGGCCAGGGCGATAGCCTGCACGAGCACATTG
CCAATCTGGCCGGCAGCCCCGCCATTAAGAAGGGCATCCTGCAGACAGTGAAGGTGGTGGACGAGCTCGT
GAAAGTGATGGGCCGGCACAAGCCCGAGAACATCGTGATCGAAATGGCCAGAGAGAACCAGACCACCCAG
AAGGGACAGAAGAACAGCCGCGAGAGAATGAAGCGGATCGAAGAGGGCATCAAAGAGCTGGGCAGCCAGA
TCCTGAAAGAACACCCCGTGGAAAACACCCAGCTGCAGAACGAGAAGCTGTACCTGTACTACCTGCAGAA
TGGGCGGGATATGTACGTGGACCAGGAACTGGACATCAACCGGCTGTCCGACTACGATGTGGACGCCATC
GTGCCTCAGAGCTTTCTGAAGGACGACTCCATCGACAACAAGGTGCTGACCAGAAGCGACAAGAACCGGG
GCAAGAGCGACAACGTGCCCTCCGAAGAGGTCGTGAAGAAGATGAAGAACTACTGGCGGCAGCTGCTGAA
CGCCAAGCTGATTACCCAGAGAAAGTTCGACAATCTGACCAAGGCCGAGAGAGGCGGCCTGAGCGAACTG
GATAAGGCCGGCTTCATCAAGAGACAGCTGGTGGAAACCCGGCAGATCACAAAGCACGTGGCACAGATCC
TGGACTCCCGGATGAACACTAAGTACGACGAGAATGACAAGCTGATCCGGGAAGTGAAAGTGATCACCCT
GAAGTCCAAGCTGGTGTCCGATTTCCGGAAGGATTTCCAGTTTTACAAAGTGCGCGAGATCAACAACTAC
CACCACGCCCACGACGCCTACCTGAACGCCGTCGTGGGAACCGCCCTGATCAAAAAGTACCCTAAGCTGG
AAAGCGAGTTCGTGTACGGCGACTACAAGGTGTACGACGTGCGGAAGATGATCGCCAAGAGCGAGCAGGA
AATCGGCAAGGCTACCGCCAAGTACTTCTTCTACAGCAACATCATGAACTTTTTCAAGACCGAGATTACC
CTGGCCAACGGCGAGATCCGGAAGCGGCCTCTGATCGAGACAAACGGCGAAACCGGGGAGATCGTGTGGG
ATAAGGGCCGGGATTTTGCCACCGTGCGGAAAGTGCTGAGCATGCCCCAAGTGAATATCGTGAAAAAGAC
CGAGGTGCAGACAGGCGGCTTCAGCAAAGAGTCTATCCTGCCCAAGAGGAACAGCGATAAGCTGATCGCC
AGAAAGAAGGACTGGGACCCTAAGAAGTACGGCGGCTTCGACAGCCCCACCGTGGCCTATTCTGTGCTGG
TGGTGGCCAAAGTGGAAAAGGGCAAGTCCAAGAAACTGAAGAGTGTGAAAGAGCTGCTGGGGATCACCAT
CATGGAAAGAAGCAGCTTCGAGAAGAATCCCATCGACTTTCTGGAAGCCAAGGGCTACAAAGAAGTGAAA
AAGGACCTGATCATCAAGCTGCCTAAGTACTCCCTGTTCGAGCTGGAAAACGGCCGGAAGAGAATGCTGG
CCTCTGCCGGCGAACTGCAGAAGGGAAACGAACTGGCCCTGCCCTCCAAATATGTGAACTTCCTGTACCT
GGCCAGCCACTATGAGAAGCTGAAGGGCTCCCCCGAGGATAATGAGCAGAAACAGCTGTTTGTGGAACAG
CACAAGCACTACCTGGACGAGATCATCGAGCAGATCAGCGAGTTCTCCAAGAGAGTGATCCTGGCCGACG
CTAATCTGGACAAAGTGCTGTCCGCCTACAACAAGCACCGGGATAAGCCCATCAGAGAGCAGGCCGAGAA
TATCATCCACCTGTTTACCCTGACCAATCTGGGAGCCCCTGCCGCCTTCAAGTACTTTGACACCACCATC
GACCGGAAGAGGTACACCAGCACCAAAGAGGTGCTGGACGCCACCCTGATCCACCAGAGCATCACCGGCC
TGTACGAGACACGGATCGACCTGTCTCAGCTGGGAGGCGACAAAAGGCCGGCGGCCACGAAAAAGGCCGG
CCAGGCAAAAAAGAAAAAGTAAGAATTCTAACTAGAGCTCGCTGATCAGCCTCGACTGTGCCTTCTAGTT
GCCAGCCATCTGTTGTTTGCCCCTCCCCCGTGCCTTCCTTGACCCTGGAAGGTGCCACTCCCACTGTCCT
TTCCTAATAAAATGAGGAAATTGCATCGCATTGTCTGAGTAGGTGTCATTCTATTCTGGGGGGTGGGGTG
GGGCAGGACAGCAAGGGGGAGGATTGGGAAGAGAATAGCAGGCATGCTGGGGAGCGGCCGCAGGAACCCC
TAGTGATGGAGTTGGCCACTCCCTCTCTGCGCGCTCGCTCGCTCACTGAGGCCGGGCGACCAAAGGTCGC
CCGACGCCCGGGCTTTGCCCGGGCGGCCTCAGTGAGCGAGCGAGCGCGCAGCTGCCTGCAGGGGCGCCTG
ATGCGGTATTTTCTCCTTACGCATCTGTGCGGTATTTCACACCGCATA
[95 nt withheld, positions 5579-5673]
T
[46 nt withheld, positions 5675-5720]
C
[141 nt withheld, positions 5722-5862]
CCTTTGACGTTGGAGTCCACGTTCTTT
[37 nt withheld, positions 5890-5926]
ACTCTATCTCGGGCTATTCTTTTGATTTATAAGGGATTTTGCCGATTTCGGTCTATTGGTTAAAAAATGA
GCTGATTTAACAAAAATTTAACGCGAATTTTAACAAAATATTAACGTTTACAATTTTATGGTGCACTCTC
AGTACAATCTGCTCTGATGCCGCATAGTTAAGCCAGCCCCGACACCCGCCAACACCCGCTGACGCGCCCT
GACGGGCTTGTCTGCTCCCGGCATCCGCTTACAGACAAGCTGTGACCGTCTCCGGGAGCTGCATGTGTCA
GAGGTTTTCACCGTCATCACCGAAACGCGCGAGACGAAAGGGCCTCGTGATACGCCTATTTTTATAGGTT
AATGTCATGATAATAATGGTTTCTTAGACGTCAGGTGGCACTTTTCGGGGAAATGTGCGCGGAACCCCTA
TTTGTTTATTTTTCTAAATACATTCAAATATGTATCCGCTCATGAGACAATAACCCTGATAAATGCTTCA
ATAATATTGAAAAAGGAAGAGTATGAGTATTCAACATTTCCGTGTCGCCCTTATTCCCTTTTTTGCGGCA
TTTTGCCTTCCTGTTTTTGCTCACCCAGAAACGCTGGTGAAAGTAAAAGATGCTGAAGATCAGTTGGGTG
CACGAGTGGGTTACATCGAACTGGATCTCAACAGCGGTAAGATCCTTGAGAGTTTTCGCCCCGAAGAACG
TTTTCCAATGATGAGCACTTTTAAAGTTCTGCTATGTGGCGCGGTATTATCCCGTATTGACGCCGGGCAA
GAGCAACTCGGTCGCCGCATACACTATTCTCAGAATGACTTGGTTGAGTACTCACCAGTCACAGAAAAGC
ATCTTACGGATGGCATGACAGTAAGAGAATTATGCAGTGCTGCCATAACCATGAGTGATAACACTGCGGC
CAACTTACTTCTGACAACGATCGGAGGACCGAAGGAGCTAACCGCTTTTTTGCACAACATGGGGGATCAT
GTAACTCGCCTTGATCGTTGGGAACCGGAGCTGAATGAAGCCATACCAAACGACGAGCGTGACACCACGA
TGCCTGTAGCAATGGCAACAACGTTGCGCAAACTATTAACTGGCGAACTACTTACTCTAGCTTCCCGGCA
ACAATTAATAGACTGGATGGAGGCGGATAAAGTTGCAGGACCACTTCTGCGCTCGGCCCTTCCGGCTGGC
TGGTTTATTGCTGATAAATCTGGAGCCGGTGAGCGTGGAAGCCGCGGTATCATTGCAGCACTGGGGCCAG
ATGGTAAGCCCTCCCGTATCGTAGTTATCTACACGACGGGGAGTCAGGCAACTATGGATGAACGAAATAG
ACAGATCGCTGAGATAGGTGCCTCACTGATTAAGCATTGGTAACTGTCAGACCAAGTTTACTCATATATA
CTTTAGATTGATTTAAAACTTCATTTTTAATTTAAAAGGATCTAGGTGAAGATCCTTTTTGATAATCTCA
TGACCAAAATCCCTTAACGTGAGTTTTCGTTCCACTGAGCGTCAGACCCCGTAGAAAAGATCAAAGGATC
TTCTTGAGATCCTTTTTTTCTGCGCGTAATCTGCTGCTTGCAAACAAAAAAACCACCGCTACCAGCGGTG
GTTTGTTTGCCGGATCAAGAGCTACCAACTCTTTTTCCGAAGGTAACTGGCTTCAGCAGAGCGCAGATAC
CAAATACTGTTCTTCTAGTGTAGCCGTAGTTAGGCCACCACTTCAAGAACTCTGTAGCACCGCCTACATA
CCTCGCTCTGCTAATCCTGTTACCAGTGGCTGCTGCCAGTGGCGATAAGTCGTGTCTTACCGGGTTGGAC
TCAAGACGATAGTTACCGGATAAGGCGCAGCGGTCGGGCTGAACGGGGGGTTCGTGCACACAGCCCAGCT
TGGAGCGAACGACCTACACCGAACTGAGATACCTACAGCGTGAGCTATGAGAAAGCGCCACGCTTCCCGA
AGGGAGAAAGGCGGACAGGTATCCGGTAAGCGGCAGGGTCGGAACAGGAGAGCGCACGAGGGAGCTTCCA
GGGGGAAACGCCTGGTATCTTTATAGTCCTGTCGGGTTTCGCCACCTCTGACTTGAGCGTCGATTTTTGT
GATGCTCGTCAGGGGGGCGGAGCCTATGGAAAAACGCCAGCAACGCGGCCTTTTTACGGTTCCTGGCCTT
TTGCTGGCCTTTTGCTCA
Features (pLannotate 1.2.2; 15 found; start..end, strand, type, name):
     51..336     +  enhancer       CMV enhancer: human cytomegalovirus immediate early enhancer; contains an 18-bp deletion relative to the standard CMV enhancer
    338..615     +  promoter       chicken β-actin promoter: No description available
    616..843     +  intron         hybrid intron: hybrid between chicken β-actin (CBA) and minute virus of mice (MMV) introns (Gray et al., 2011)
    981..2582    +  CDS            dCas9(N): N-terminal portion of catalytically inactive Streptococcus pyogenes dCas9 carrying the D10A mutation (Zetsche et al., 2015)
   2583..5081    +  CDS            Cas9(C): C-terminal portion of Streptococcus pyogenes Cas9 (Zetsche et al., 2015)
   5082..5129    +  CDS            nucleoplasmin NLS: bipartite nuclear localization signal from nucleoplasmin
   5166..5277    +  polyA_signal   bGH poly(A) signal: bovine growth hormone polyadenylation signal
   5382..5522    +  repeat_region  AAV2 ITR: inverted terminal repeat of adeno-associated virus serotype 2 inverted
   5527..5578    -  misc_feature   bom (fragment): basis of mobility region from pBR322
   5597..6052    +  rep_origin     f1 ori (sequence partly withheld): f1 bacteriophage origin of replication; arrow indicates direction of (+) strand synthesis
   6053..6102    -  misc_feature   bom (fragment): basis of mobility region from pBR322
   6204..6239    -  CDS            rop (fragment): Rop protein, which maintains plasmids at low copy number; rop
   6334..6438    +  promoter       AmpR promoter: bla
   6439..7299    +  CDS            AmpR: β-lactamase; bla; confers resistance to ampicillin, carbenicillin, and related antibiotics
   7470..8058    +  rep_origin     ori: high-copy-number ColE1/pMB1/pBR322/pUC origin of replication
