[The description below was written by a language model from this plasmid's Addgene catalogue record and pLannotate feature annotations shown in this document.]
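Description:
pKMW124_dCas9 is a mammalian expression plasmid built on the PX458 CRISPR backbone that produces catalytically inactive Streptococcus pyogenes Cas9. The annotated sequence record is about 8.1 kb. It is propagated in E. coli through a high-copy ColE1/pUC-type origin and selected with ampicillin via the β-lactamase gene and its own promoter. An f1 phage origin is also present. A single AAV2 inverted terminal repeat and small bom and rop fragments are annotated downstream of the expression cassette; these appear to be backbone remnants rather than functional packaging or mobilisation elements.

The payload is a dCas9 open reading frame carrying the D10A and H840A substitutions, which inactivate the RuvC and HNH nuclease domains, so the protein can still bind guide RNA and target DNA but cannot cut. Expression is driven by a CAG-type promoter, made up of a CMV enhancer, the chicken β-actin promoter and a hybrid intron, and is terminated by the bovine growth hormone polyadenylation signal. According to the catalogue entry, the protein carries an N-terminal 3xFLAG tag and SV40 NLS, plus a C-terminal nucleoplasmin NLS for nuclear import. Only the nucleoplasmin NLS was picked up in the feature table, though there is unannotated space upstream of the coding sequence.

The entry also lists a U6 promoter, which in PX458 drives the guide RNA scaffold. However, the feature table annotates no U6 promoter or sgRNA scaffold, and none of the 2A-GFP reporter typical of PX458, so their presence cannot be confirmed from these annotations. The stated purpose is mammalian expression of dCas9, and the associated work concerns how Cas9 captures its DNA targets during genome editing.
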