Addgene plasmid #244821: pKMW124_dCas9
Purpose: Mammalian expression of catalytically inactive Cas9 (dCas9)
Depositing lab: Jennifer Doudna. Depositing organization: University of California, Berkeley. Publication: Rapid two-step target capture ensures efficient CRISPR-Cas9-guided genome editing. Shi H, Al-Sayyad N, Wasko KM, Trinidad MI, Doherty EE, Vohra K, Boger RS, Colognori D, Cofsky JC, Skopintsev P, Bryant Z, Doudna JA. Mol Cell. 2025 May 1;85(9):1730-1742.e9. doi: 10.1016/j.molcel.2025.03.024. Epub 2025 Apr 23. PubMed 40273916.
Backbone
  Vector backbone: PX458
  Vector type: Mammalian Expression, CRISPR
Growth in bacteria
  Bacterial resistance: Ampicillin, 100 μg/mL
  Growth temperature: 37°C
  Growth strain: NEB Stable
  Copy number: High Copy
Gene/Insert
  Gene/Insert name: dCas9 (WT)
  Species: Streptococcus pyogenes
  Mutation: D10A/H840A
  Promoter: CAG, U6
  Tag / fusion protein: 3xFLAG-SV40 NLS (N terminal on insert); Nucleoplasmin NLS (C terminal on insert)
  Cloning method: Gibson Cloning
Terms and licenses: Academic/Nonprofit Terms; Industry Terms: Not Available to Industry
How to cite: pKMW124_dCas9 was a gift from Jennifer Doudna (Addgene plasmid # 244821 ; http://n2t.net/addgene:244821 ; RRID:Addgene_244821)
